>Addgene plasmid #22837 | pBMT-4 | depositor full sequence | sequence record 10475 | Author sequence
AACGAATTCAAGCTTGATATCATTCAGGACGAGCCTCAGACTCCAGCGTAACTGGACTGAAAACAAACTA
AAGCGCCCTTGTGGCGCTTTAGTTTTGTTCCGCTCATGATAATAATGGTTTCTTAGACGTCAGGTGGCAC
TTTTCGGGGAAATGTGCGCGCCCGCGTTCCTGCTGGCGCTGGGCCTGTTTCTGGCGCTGGACTTCCCGCT
GTTCCGTCAGCAGCTTTTCGCCCACGGCCTTGATGATCGCGGCGGCCTTGGCCTGCATATCCCGATTCAA
CGGCCCCAGGGCGTCCAGAACGGGCTTCAGGCGCTCCCGAAGGTCTCGGGCCGTCTCTTGGGCTTGATCG
GCCTTCTTGCGCATCTCACGCGCTCCTGCGGCGGCCTGTAGGGCAGGCTCATACCCCTGCCGAACCGCTT
TTGTCAGCCGGTCGGCCACGGCTTCCGGCGTCTCAACGCGCTTTGAGATTCCCAGCTTTTCGGCCAATCC
CTGCGGTGCATAGGCGCGTGGCTCGACCGCTTGCGGGCTGATGGTGACGTGGCCCACTGGTGGCCGCTCC
AGGGCCTCGTAGAACGCCTGAATGCGCGTGTGACGTGCCTTGCTGCCCTCGATGCCCCGTTGCAGCCCTA
GATCGGCCACAGCGGCCGCAAACGTGGTCTGGTCGCGGGTCATCTGCGCTTTGTTGCCGATGAACTCCTT
GGCCGACAGCCTGCCGTCCTGCGTCAGCGGCACCACGAACGCGGTCATGTGCGGGCTGGTTTCGTCACGG
TGGATGCTGGCCGTCACGATGCGATCCGCCCCGTACTTGTCCGCCAGCCACTTGTGCGCCTTCTCGAAGA
ACGCCGCCTGCTGTTCTTGGCTGGCCGACTTCCACCATTCCGGGCTGGCCGTCATGACGTACTCGACCGC
CAACACAGCGTCCTTGCGCCGCTTCTCTGGCAGCAACTCGCGCAGTCGGCCCATCGCTTCATCGGTGCTG
CTGGCCGCCCAGTGCTCGTTCTCTGGCGTCCTGCTGGCGTCAGCGTTGGGCGTCTCGCGCTCGCGGTAGG
CGTGCTTGAGACTGGCCGCCACGTTGCCCATTTTCGCCAGCTTCTTGCATCGCATGATCGCGTATGCCGC
CATGCCTGCCCCTCCCTTTTGGTGTCCAACCGGCTCGACGGGGGCAGCGCAAGGCGGTGCCTCCGGCGGG
CCACTCAATGCTTGAGTATACTCACTAGACTTTGCTTCGCAAAGTCGTGACCGCCTACGGCGGCTGCGGC
GCCCTACGGGCTTGCTCTCCGGGCTTCGCCCTGCGCGGTCGCTGCGCTCCCTTGCCAGCCCGTGGATATG
TGGACGATGGCCGCGAGCGGCCACCGGCTGGCTCGCTTCGCTCGGCCCGTGGACAACCCTGCTGGACAAG
CTGATGGACAGGCTGCGCCTGCCCACGAGCTTGACCACAGGGATTGCCCACCGGCTACCCAGCCTTCGAC
CACATACCCACCGGCTCCAACTGCGCGGCCTGCGGCCTTGCCCCATCAATTTTTTTAATTTTCTCTGGGG
AAAAGCCTCCGGCCTGCGGCCTGCGCGCTTCGCTTGCCGGTTGGACACCAAGTGGAAGGCGGGTCAAGGC
TCGCGCAGCGACCGCGCAGCGGCTTGGCCTTGACGCGCCTGGAACGACCCAAGCCTATGCGAGTGGGGGC
AGTCGAAGGCGAAGCCCGCCCGCCTGCCCCCCGAGCCTCACGGCGGCGAGTGCGGGGGTTCCAAGGGGGC
AGCGCCACCTTGGGCAAGGCCGAAGGCCGCGCAGTCGATCAACAAGCCCCGGAGGGGCCACTTTTTGCCG
GAGGGGGAGCCGCGCCGAAGGCGTGGGGGAACCCCGCAGGGGTGCCCTTCTTTGGGCACCAAAGAACTAG
ATATAGGGCGAAATGCGAAAGACTTAAAAATCAACAACTTAAAAAAGGGGGGTACGCAACAGCTCATTGC
GGCACCCCCCGCAATAGCTCATTGCGTAGGTTAAAGAAAATCTGTAATTGACTGCCACTTTTACGCAACG
CATAATTGTTGTCGCGCTGCCGAAAAGTTGCAGCTGATTGCGCATGGTGCCGCAACCGTGCGGCACCCTA
CCGCATGGAGATAAGCATGGCCACGCAGTCCAGAGAAATCGGCATTCAAGCCAAGAACAAGCCCGGTCAC
TGGGTGCAAACGGAACGCAAAGCGCATGAGGCGTGGGCCGGGCTTATTGCGAGGAAACCCACGGCGGCAA
TGCTGCTGCATCACCTCGTGGCGCAGATGGGCCACCAGAACGCCGTGGTGGTCAGCCAGAAGACACTTTC
CAAGCTCATCGGACGTTCTTTGCGGACGGTCCAATACGCAGTCAAGGACTTGGTGGCCGAGCGCTGGATC
TCCGTCGTGAAGCTCAACGGCCCCGGCACCGTGTCGGCCTACGTGGTCAATGACCGCGTGGCGTGGGGCC
AGCCCCGCGACCAGTTGCGCCTGTCGGTGTTCAGTGCCGCCGTGGTGGTTGATCACGACGACCAGGACGA
ATCGCTGTTGGGGCATGGCGACCTGCGCCGCATCCCGACCCTGTATCCGGGCGAGCAGCAACTACCGACC
GGCCCCGGCGAGGAGCCGCCCAGCCAGCCCGGCATTCCGGGCATGGAACCAGACCTGCCAGCCTTGACCG
AAACGGAGGAATGGGAACGGCGCGGGCAGCAGCGCCTGCCGATGCCCGATGAGCCGTGTTTTCTGGACGA
TGGCGAGCCGTTGGAGCCGCCGACACGGGTCACGCTGCCGCGCCGGTAGTACGTAAGAGGTTCCAACTTT
CACCATAATGAAATAAGATCACTACCGGGCGTATTTTTTGAGTTATCGAGATTTTCAGGAGCTAAGGAAG
CTAAAATGAAATCTAACAATGCGCTCATCGTCATCCTCGGCACCGTCACCCTGGATGCTGTAGGCATAGG
CTTGGTTATGCCGGTACTGCCGGGCCTCTTGCGGGATATCGTCCATTCCGACAGCATCGCCAGTCACTAT
GGCGTGCTGCTAGCGCTATATGCGTTGATGCAATTTCTATGCGCACCCGTTCTCGGAGCACTGTCCGACC
GCTTTGGCCGCCGCCCAGTCCTGCTCGCTTCGCTACTTGGAGCCACTATCGACTACGCGATCATGGCGAC
CACACCCGTCCTGTGGATCCTCTACGCCGGACGCATCGTGGCCGGCATCACCGGCGCCACAGGTGCGGTT
GCTGGCGCCTATATCGCCGACATCACCGATGGGGAAGATCGGGCTCGCCACTTCGGGCTCATGAGCGCTT
GTTTCGGCGTGGGTATGGTGGCAGGCCCCGTGGCCGGGGGACTGTTGGGCGCCATCTCCTTGCATGCACC
ATTCCTTGCGGCGGCGGTGCTCAACGGCCTCAACCTACTACTGGGCTGCTTCCTAATGCAGGAGTCGCAT
AAGGGAGAGCGTCGACCGATGCCCTTGAGAGCCTTCAACCCAGTCAGCTCCTTCCGGTGGGCGCGGGGCA
TGACTATCGTCGCCGCACTTATGACTGTCTTCTTTATCATGCAACTCGTAGGACAGGTGCCGGCAGCGCT
CTGGGTCATTTTCGGCGAGGACCGCTTTCGCTGGAGCGCGACGATGATCGGCCTGTCGCTTGCGGTATTC
GGAATCTTGCACGCCCTCGCTCAAGCCTTCGTCACTGGTCCCGCCACCAAACGTTTCGGCGAGAAGCAGG
CCATTATCGCCGGCATGGCGGCCGACGCGCTGGGCTACGTCTTGCTGGCGTTCGCGACGCGAGGCTGGAT
GGCCTTCCCCATTATGATTCTTCTCGCTTCCGGCGGCATCGGGATGCCCGCGTTGCAGGCCATGCTGTCC
AGGCAGGTAGATGACGACCATCAGGGACAGCTTCAAGGATCGCTCGCGGCTCTTACCAGCCTAACTTCGA
TCACTGGACCGCTGATCGTCACGGCGATTTATGCCGCCTCGGCGAGCACATGGAACGGGTTGGCATGGAT
TGTAGGCGCCGCCCTATACCTTGTCTGCCTCCCCGCGTTGCGTCGCGGTGCATGGAGCCGGGCCACCTCG
ACCTGAATGGAAGGGATCCCCCTCAAGTCAAAAGCCTCCGGTCGGAGGCTTTTGACTTTCTGCTATGGAG
GTCAGGTATGATTTAAATGGTCAGTATTGAGCGATATCTAGAGAATTCGTC
Features (pLannotate 1.2.2; 6 found; start..end, strand, type, name):
     60..96      -  terminator     soxR terminator: bidirectional E. coli soxR transcription terminator
   1347..2116    +  rep_origin     pBBR1 oriV: replication origin of the broad-host-range plasmid pBBR1 from Bordetella bronchiseptica; requires the pBBR1 Rep protein for replication
   2117..2779    +  CDS            pBBR1 Rep: replication protein for the broad-host-range plasmid pBBR1 from Bordetella bronchiseptica
   2781..2875    +  promoter       cat promoter (fragment): promoter of the E. coli cat gene encoding chloramphenicol acetyltransferase
   2876..4063    +  CDS            tetA: TCR3_ECOLX - Experimental evidence at protein level: Swiss-Prot protein existence level 1. Resistance to tetracycline by an active tetracycline efflux. This is an energy-dependent process that decreases the accumulation of the antibiotic in whole cells. This protein functions as a metal- tetracycline/H(+) antiporter. From Escherichia coli. This protein is used as a marker in many commonly used cloning vectors, such as pBR322 and pACYC184.
   4086..4117    -  terminator     tonB terminator: bidirectional E. coli tonB-P14 transcription terminator
