[The description below was written by a language model from this plasmid's Addgene catalogue record and pLannotate feature annotations shown in this document.]
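Description:
pBMT-4 is a 4,181 bp empty bacterial cloning vector built for broad-host-range use and developed in the context of stable genomic library construction. Replication depends on the pBBR1 system from Bordetella bronchiseptica. The plasmid carries the pBBR1 oriV together with the adjacent gene for the pBBR1 Rep protein, which the origin requires. Because both are on the plasmid, it can be maintained in E. coli and, in principle, in the range of other Gram-negative bacteria that support pBBR1 replicons. The copy number is recorded as unknown.

Selection is by tetracycline. The resistance gene is tetA, encoding the metal-tetracycline/H+ antiporter efflux pump familiar from pBR322 and pACYC184. In the annotation it lies immediately downstream of a fragment of the cat (chloramphenicol acetyltransferase) promoter, which appears to drive its expression.

Two bidirectional E. coli transcription terminators are annotated, the tonB terminator just after tetA and the soxR terminator near the start of the sequence. They lie close together across the plasmid's coordinate origin. Terminators arranged this way typically insulate a cloning site from transcription reading in from or out to the backbone, which helps keep cloned genomic fragments stable, but the feature table does not mark the cloning site itself. The catalogue lists XbaI and EcoRV as the 5′ and 3′ cloning sites for restriction-based insertion.

No insert, dedicated expression promoter, tag or reporter is recorded, although the vector type is given as bacterial expression. About 1.2 kb between the soxR terminator and oriV carries no annotation. The plasmid is best seen as a backbone for cloning genomic or other DNA fragments to be moved between bacterial hosts.
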