Addgene plasmid #22837: pBMT-4
Purpose: (Empty Backbone)
Depositing lab: Ryan Gill. Depositing organization: University of Colorado, Boulder. Publication: Broad host range vectors for stable genomic library construction. Lynch MD, Gill RT. Biotechnol Bioeng. 2006 May 5. 94(1):151-8. 10.1002/bit.20836 PubMed 16496398.
Backbone
  Vector backbone: pBMT-4
  Backbone size (bp): 4181
  Vector type: Bacterial Expression
Growth in bacteria
  Bacterial resistance: Tetracycline, 10 μg/mL
  Growth temperature: 37°C
  Growth strain: DH5alpha
  Copy number: Unknown
Gene/Insert
  Gene/Insert name: None
  Cloning method: Restriction Enzyme; 5′ cloning site XbaI (unknown if destroyed); 3′ cloning site EcoRV (unknown if destroyed)
  Sequencing primers: 5′ atttaaatggtcagtattga
Terms and licenses: Academic/Nonprofit Terms; Industry Terms: Not Available to Industry
How to cite: pBMT-4 was a gift from Ryan Gill (Addgene plasmid # 22837 ; http://n2t.net/addgene:22837 ; RRID:Addgene_22837)
