>Addgene plasmid #22837 | pBMT-4 | addgene partial sequence | sequence record 28842 | 22837 with pBRrevBam
GNCNGNGCGCGGTGAGCCGGCCACGAATGCGTCCGGCGTAGAGGATCCACAGGACGGGTGTGGTCGCCAT
GATCGCGTAGTCGATAGTGGCTCCAAGTAGCGAAGCGAGCAGGACTGGGCGGCGGCCAAAGCGGTCGGAC
AGTGCTCCGAGAACGGGTGCGCATAGAAATTGCATCAACGCATATAGCGCTAGCAGCACGCCATAGTGAC
TGGCGATGCTGTCGGAATGGACGATATCCCGCAAGAGGCCCGGCAGTACCGGCATAACCAAGCCTATGCC
TACAGCATCCAGGGTGACGGTGCCGAGGATGACGATGAGCGCATTGTTAGATTTCATTTTAGCTTCTTAG
CTCCTGAAAATCTCGATAACTCAAAAAATACGCCCGGTAGTGATCTTATTTCATTATGGTGAAAGTTGGA
ACCTCTTACGTACGGCGCGGCAGCGTGACCCGTGTCGGCGGCTCCAACGGCTCGCCATCGTCCAGAAAAC
ACGGCTCATCGGGCATCGGCAGGCGCTGCTGCCCGCGCCGTTCCCATTCCTCCGTTTCGGTCAAGGCTGG
CAGGTCTGGTTCCATGCCCGGAATGCCGGGCTGGCTGGGCGGCTCCTCGCCGGGGCCGGTCGGTAGTTGC
TGCTCGCCCGGATACAGGGTCGGGATGCGGCGCATCCCTCN
